>Addgene plasmid #71736 | pG1AK | depositor full sequence | sequence record 130104 | pG1AK sequence 4719 bps
CGCGCCTCTACGGACCGAGTATTCAACAAACGGGCCAGTTTGTTGAAATCGTTAATTAAGCGTACTAGTC
CTAGGCTAGCTGATACCAGGTCAGTCCCGGGACAGGTCGACCTCGAGTACGCCTGCAGGAGTGTTCTAGA
CTAGAAGCTTCACTGAGCTCAATTTCGCGCCCCGAAAGGGGCGTTTTTTTGCGAAGCCTAAGGTATCATT
TAAATGTAATCATGGTCATAGCTGTTTCCTGTGTGAAATTGTTATCCGCTCACAATTCCACACAACATAC
GAGCCGGAAGCATAAAGTGTAAAGCCTGGGGTGCCTAATGAGTGAGCTAACTCACATTAATTGCGTTGCG
CTCACTGCCCGCTTTCCAGTCGGGAAACCTGTCGTGCCAGCTGCATTAATGAATCGGCCAACGCGCGGGG
AGAGGCGGTTTGCGTATTGGGCGCTCTTCCGCTTCCTCGCTCACTGACTCGCTGCGCTCGGTCGTTCGGC
TGCGGCGAGCGGTATCAGCTCACTCAAAGGCGGTAATACGGTTATCCACAGAATCAGGGGATAACGCAGG
AAAGAACATGTGAGCAAAAGGCCAGCAAAAGGCCAGGAACCGTAAAAAGGCCGCGTTGCTGGCGTTTTTC
CATAGGCTCCGCCCCCCTGACGAGCATCACAAAAATCGACGCTCAAGTCAGAGGTGGCGAAACCCGACAG
GACTATAAAGATACCAGGCGTTTCCCCCTGGAAGCTCCCTCGTGCGCTCTCCTGTTCCGACCCTGCCGCT
TACCGGATACCTGTCCGCCTTTCTCCCTTCGGGAAGCGTGGCGCTTTCTCATAGCTCACGCTGTAGGTAT
CTCAGTTCGGTGTAGGTCGTTCGCTCCAAGCTGGGCTGTGTGCACGAACCCCCCGTTCAGCCCGACCGCT
GCGCCTTATCCGGTAACTATCGTCTTGAGTCCAACCCGGTAAGACACGACTTATCGCCACTGGCAGCAGC
CACTGGTAACAGGATTAGCAGAGCGAGGTATGTAGGCGGTGCTACAGAGTTCTTGAAGTGGTGGCCTAAC
TACGGCTACACTAGAAGAACAGTATTTGGTATCTGCGCTCTGCTGAAGCCAGTTACCTTCGGAAAAAGAG
TTGGTAGCTCTTGATCCGGCAAACAAACCACCGCTGGTAGCGGTGGTTTTTTTGTTTGCAAGCAGCAGAT
TACGCGCAGAAAAAAAGGATCTCAAGAAGATCCTTTGATCTTTTCTACGGGGTCTGACGCTCAGTGGAAC
GAAAACTCACGTTAAGGGATTTTGGTCATGAGATTATCAAAAAGGATCTTCACCTAGATCCTTTTAAATT
AAAAATGAAGTTTTAAATCAATCTAAAGTATATATGAGTAAACTTGGTCTGACAGTTACCAATGGCCGGC
CCTGACAGTTACCAATGCTTAATCAGTGAGGCACCTATCTCAGCGATCTGTCTATTTCGTTCATCCATAG
TTGCCTGACTCCCCGTCGTGTAGATAACTACGATACGGGAGGGCTTACCATCTGGCCCCAGTGCTGCAAT
GATACCGCGAGACCCACGCTCACCGGCTCCAGATTTATCAGCAATAAACCAGCCAGCCGGAAGGGCCGAG
CGCAGAAGTGGTCCTGCAACTTTATCCGCCTCCATCCAGTCTATTAATTGTTGCCGGGAAGCTAGAGTAA
GTAGTTCGCCAGTTAATAGTTTGCGCAACGTTGTTGCCATTGCTACAGGCATCGTGGTGTCACGCTCGTC
GTTTGGTATGGCTTCATTCAGCTCCGGTTCCCAACGATCAAGGCGAGTTACATGATCCCCCATGTTGTGC
AAAAAAGCGGTTAGCTCCTTCGGTCCTCCGATCGTTGTCAGAAGTAAGTTGGCCGCAGTGTTATCACTCA
TGGTTATGGCAGCACTGCATAATTCTCTTACTGTCATGCCATCCGTAAGATGCTTTTCTGTGACTGGTGA
GTACTCAACCAAGTCATTCTGAGAATAGTGTATGCGGCGACCGAGTTGCTCTTGCCCGGCGTCAATACGG
GATAATACCGCGCCACATAGCAGAACTTTAAAAGTGCTCATCATTGGAAAACGTTCTTCGGGGCGAAAAC
TCTCAAGGATCTTACCGCTGTTGAGATCCAGTTCGATGTAACCCACTCGTGCACCCAACTGATCTTCAGC
ATCTTTTACTTTCACCAGCGTTTCTGGGTGAGCAAAAACAGGAAGGCAAAATGCCGCAAAAAAGGGAATA
AGGGCGACACGGAAATGTTGAATACTCATACTCTTCCTTTTTCAATATTATTGAAGCATTTATCAGGGTT
ATTGTCTCATGAGCGGATACATATTTGAATGTATTTAGAAAAATAAACAAATAGGGGTTCCGCGCACATT
TCCCCGAAAAGTGCCACCTGACGTCTAAGAAACCATTATTATCATGACATTAACCTATAAAAATAGGCGT
ATCACGAGGCCGCGGCCGCCTGTCGAGAATTTTTGGAAAATAGACCTTGTCGCGACTCGAAGATTAGTAG
TACAATAGAGACAACATAACAGAACGGGACAAAATAGAAGAGCTTCCGAAGCGTGTGTAAGTGGTGCTCC
CAACACCGTTCGCCGTACTCGCCCTACGGCAAACACCTGCTCGAAAGCTCTTGTGTTAACATATTTATGC
CTTGTCTTCATTTTAATGCATAGATATGTTGAATGCAAGAGCGAAACGCTTGGAAATTTTCGTTTTTCCT
CCGATGAGAGCGTGTTTGCCTGCGTATTAATGTACGGCAACGCGCTCTTTTGTTTGTCCCGAAAAATTCG
GGAGAAACGGGAGGAGAACGGAAATGTACATAATCACTAGCGAACAATTCACGCAACTGAAAGAAATCGA
GAGAGTCACAGATTTCGTTTATAAACGCCGTAAGATTAAAAATGAGCTGATGGAGCGTATCGCCGACGCA
TTAGGCCGCAAGTTCCGCAAAGCGCAAAAAACAACGCGCGTCATCGACGAAATTGTTTGGCTCGCAACAG
ACCGCGGTTTTTCGTTCCCAGGGCGCGAAACGCTTGCCAAAAAGTTAGGCGTGTCCTTGCCGACTGTTGA
TCGTGCTACTCGCATGCTCAAAGACTCGGGCGAAGTCGTCGTTTGCTATCGTGAGAATCCGAATAGTAAC
GGACCTAAAACGCCTGTATTCATTTTCCGGAGCCATGCAAATTTCGAGCGTATTGCAGCCGTTTTAAACT
TGCGTGACAACGAAGCTGATAAAGTAGAAAACGCCGAAAAGCCTACGGAATCAAGCGATTTAGCGCGTAA
AACGGACGCTACCATTAGTTCACCAGTTGAAAAACATGACGATATTAATAAATTAATAGACAATACACAT
CCGTTGGATAAAATTGTAAAATACGTCACTATTAAAGTGAACGAAGTGCAGAAGCGTCATCCTTACGGCA
TTCGATATCTATCCGCATACATAAACAAAACACTCGACGACCTAATGCAACGTGCAAAAGCGAAGGTCAA
AGCCGAAAAAGCTCGCGCCCAACAACGCAAACAAGCCGACTATCAACCGACCGCGACCGGCTTAATTTGG
TACGACTTCACGGCGGACACAAGCGCCAGCCAGCCGACAAGCCAGCGCAAGCCAGCGTTTGACAGCGAAG
ACATGTTTGCGCCGTTATTGCAGGCTGTTGCACGAATTAAGGGCGTTGAGGTGTGACACACTCGTTTTAA
GGCGTCTAACAGGCGCGTAGAGACGTCTTTAAGTCGGGGGAATATTAAAAATTCCACGCCTCCTAAAACG
CGATATACGCCGATTATGAGTTTAAACGAAGATTAGATGCTATAATTGTTATTAAAAGGATTGAAGGATG
CTTAGGAAGACGAGTTATTAATAGCTGAATAAGAACGGTGCTCTCCAAATATTCTTATTTAGAAAAGCAA
ATCTAAAATTATCTGAAAAGGGAATGAGAATAGTGAATGGACCAATAATAATGACTAGAGAAGAAAGAAT
GAAGATTGTTCATGAAATTAAGGAACGAATATTGGATAAATATGGGGATGATGTTAAGGCTATTGGTGTT
TATGGCTCTCTTGGTCGTCAGACTGATGGGCCCTATTCGGATATTGAGATGATGTGTGTCATGTCAACAG
AGGAAGCAGAGTTCAGCCATGAATGGACAACCGGTGAGTGGAAGGTGGAAGTGAATTTTTATAGCGAAGA
GATTCTACTAGATTATGCATCTCAGGTGGAATCAGATTGGCCGCTTACACATGGTCAATTTTTCTCTATT
TTGCCGATTTATGATTCAGGTGGATACTTAGAGAAAGTGTATCAAACTGCTAAATCGGTAGAAGCCCAAA
AGTTCCACGATGCGATTTGTGCCCTTATCGTAGAAGAGCTGTTTGAATATGCAGGCAAATGGCGTAATAT
TCGTGTGCAAGGACCGACAACATTTCTACCATCCTTGACTGTACAGGTAGCAATGGCAGGTGCCATGTTG
ATTGGTCTGCATCATCGCATCTGTTATACGACGAGCGCTTCGGTCTTAACTGAAGCAGTTAAGCAATCAG
ATCTTCCTTCAGGTTATGACCATCTGTGCCAGTTCGTAATGTCTGGTCAACTTTCCGACTCTGAGAAACT
TCTGGAATCGCTAGAGAATTTCTGGAATGGGATTCAGGAGTGGACAGAACGACACGGATATATAGTGGAT
GTGTCAAAACGCATACCATTTTGATAAGG
Features (pLannotate 1.2.2; 8 found; start..end, strand, type, name):
    249..265     -  protein_bind   lac operator: The lac repressor binds to the lac operator to inhibit transcription in E. coli. This inhibition can be relieved by adding lactose or isopropyl-β-D-thiogalactopyranoside (IPTG). lac repressor encoded by lacI
    273..303     -  promoter       lac promoter: promoter for the E. coli lac operon
    318..339     -  protein_bind   CAP binding site: CAP binding activates transcription in the presence of cAMP. E. coli catabolite activator protein
    352..444     -  CDS            lacI (fragment): lac repressor; lacI; The lac repressor binds to the lac operator to inhibit transcription in E. coli. This inhibition can be relieved by adding lactose or isopropyl-β-D-thiogalactopyranoside (IPTG).
    627..1215    -  rep_origin     ori: high-copy-number ColE1/pMB1/pBR322/pUC origin of replication
   1409..2269    -  CDS            AmpR: β-lactamase; bla; confers resistance to ampicillin, carbenicillin, and related antibiotics
   2270..2374    -  promoter       AmpR promoter: bla
   3956..4711    +  CDS            knt: KANU_BACSP - Also known as kan. Experimental evidence at protein level: Swiss-Prot protein existence level 1. Inactivates the antibiotic kanamycin by catalyzing the transfer of a nucleotidyl group from nucleoside triphosphates such as ATP to the 4'-hydroxyl group of the aminoglycoside. From Bacillus sp.
