[The description below was written by a language model from this plasmid's Addgene catalogue record and pLannotate feature annotations shown in this document.]
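Description:
pG1AK is an empty-backbone shuttle vector of 4,719 bp from the Geobacillus plasmid set, a modular toolkit for engineering thermophilic Geobacillus strains, with cloning and propagation carried out in E. coli. It is catalogued as a bacterial expression and synthetic biology vector, and part of it derives from the earlier shuttle plasmid pUCG18. In E. coli it replicates from a high-copy ColE1/pMB1/pUC-type origin and is selected with ampicillin through the β-lactamase gene (AmpR) driven by its native bla promoter. A second marker, knt, encodes a kanamycin nucleotidyltransferase of Bacillus origin. It inactivates kanamycin by transferring a nucleotidyl group to the antibiotic. The record lists kanamycin alongside ampicillin as a bacterial resistance, and this marker would be expected to provide selection in the Geobacillus host, although the record does not say so explicitly.

No insert is present. The only expression-related elements annotated are pUC-style lac control sequences: a CAP binding site, the lac promoter and the lac operator, next to a short residual fragment of lacI that would not produce functional repressor. These probably mark the region where cargo is cloned, but the feature table annotates neither a multiple cloning site nor a lacZα fragment. A stretch of roughly 1.6 kb between the AmpR promoter and knt carries no annotation. A Geobacillus-compatible replicon would be needed for shuttle function and may lie there, but the record does not identify the origin used in the thermophilic host. The plasmid is intended as a starting chassis into which genes or regulatory parts can be inserted for thermophile metabolic engineering.
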