Addgene plasmid #71736: pG1AK
Purpose: (Empty Backbone) Modular shuttle vector for Geobacillus and E. coli
Depositing lab: Tom Ellis. Depositing organization: Imperial College London. Publication: The Geobacillus Plasmid Set: A Modular Toolkit for Thermophile Engineering. Reeve B, Martinez-Klimova E, de Jonghe J, Leak DJ, Ellis T. ACS Synth Biol. 2016 Jul 1. 10.1021/acssynbio.5b00298 PubMed 27332993.
Backbone
  Vector backbone: pG1AK
  Backbone size (bp): 4719
  Vector type: Bacterial Expression, Synthetic Biology ; Shuttle Vector
Growth in bacteria
  Bacterial resistance: Ampicillin and Kanamycin, 100 & 50 μg/mL
  Growth temperature: 37°C
  Growth strain: DH5alpha
  Copy number: High Copy
Resource information
  A portion of this plasmid was derived from a plasmid made by: The Leak lab, (Department of Biology & Biochemistry, University of Bath). Part of these plasmids are from pUCG18.
Terms and licenses: Academic/Nonprofit Terms; Industry Terms: Not Available to Industry
Depositor comments: Plasmid from the Geobacillus plasmid set - a modular shuttle vector toolkit for thermophile metabolic engineering
How to cite: pG1AK was a gift from Tom Ellis (Addgene plasmid # 71736 ; http://n2t.net/addgene:71736 ; RRID:Addgene_71736)
