>Addgene plasmid #71736 | pG1AK | addgene partial sequence | sequence record 134880 | pBRforEco 5'-AATAGGCGTATCACGAGGC-3'
GTCGCGACTCGAAGATTAGTAGTACAATAGAGACAACATAACAGAACGGGACAAAATAGAAGAGCTTCCG
AAGCGTGTGTAAGTGGTGCTCCCAACACCGTTCGCCGTACTCGCCCTACGGCAAACACCTGCTCGAAAGC
TCTTGTGTTAACATATTTATGCCTTGTCTTCATTTTAATGCATAGATATGTTGAATGCAAGAGCGAAACG
CTTGGAAATTTTCGTTTTTCCTCCGATGAGAGCGTGTTTGCCTGCGTATTAATGTACGGCAACGCGCTCT
TTTGTTTGTCCCGAAAAATTCGGGAGAAACGGGAGGAGAACGGAAATGTACATAATCACTAGCGAACAAT
TCACGCAACTGAAAGAAATCGAGAGAGTCACAGATTTCGTTTATAAACGCCGTAAGATTAAAAATGAGCT
GATGGAGCGTATCGCCGACGCATTAGGCCGCAAGTTCCGCAAAGCGCAAAAAACAACGCGCGTCATCGAC
GAAATTGTTTGGCTCGCAACAGACCGCGGTTTTTCGTTCCCAGGGCGCGAAACGCTTGCCAAAAAGTTAG
GCGTGTCCTTGCCGACTGTTGATCGTGCTACTCGCATGCTCAAAGACTCGGGCGAAGTCGTCGTTTGCTA
TCGTGAGAATCCGAATAGTAACGGACCTAAAACGCCTGTATTCATTTTCCGGAGCCATGCAAATTTCGAG
CGTATTGCAGCCGTTTTAAACTTGCGTGACAACGAAGCTGATAAAGTAGAA
