>Addgene plasmid #71736 | pG1AK | addgene partial sequence | sequence record 135002 | M13-Rev 5'-CAGGAAACAGCTATGACC-3'
ACGCCCCTTTCGGGGCGCGAAATTGAGCTCAGTGAAGCTTCTAGTCTAGAACACTCCTGCAGGCGTACTC
GAGGTCGACCTGTCCCGGGACTGACCTGGTATCAGCTAGCCTAGGACTAGTACGCTTAATTAACGATTTC
AACAAACTGGCCCGTTTGTTGAATACTCGGTCCGTAGAGGCGCGCCTTATCAAAATGGTATGCGTTTTGA
CACATCCACTATATATCCGTGTCGTTCTGTCCACTCCTGAATCCCATTCCAGAAATTCTCTAGCGATTCC
AGAAGTTTCTCAGAGTCGGAAAGTTGACCAGACATTACGAACTGGCACAGATGGTCATAACCTGAAGGAA
GATCTGATTGCTTAACTGCTTCAGTTAAGACCGAAGCGCTCGTCGTATAACAGATGCGATGATGCAGACC
AATCAACATGGCACCTGCCATTGCTACCTGTACAGTCAAGGATGGTAGAAATGTTGTCGGTCCTTGCACA
CGAATATTACGCCATTTGCCTGCATATTCAAACAGCTCTTCTACGATAAGGGCACAAATCGCATCGTGGA
ACTTTTGGGCTTCTACCGATTTAGCAGTTTGATACACTTTCTCTAAGTATCCACCTGAATCATAAATCGG
CAAAATAGAGAAAAATTGACCATGTGTAAGCGGCCAATCTGATTCCACCTGAGATGCATAATCTAGTAGA
ATCTCTTCGCTATAAAAATTCACTTCCACCTTCCACTCACCGGTTGTCCATTCATGGCTGAACTCTGCTT
CCTCTGTTGACATGACACACATCATCTCAATATCCGAATAGG
