>Addgene plasmid #71736 | pG1AK | addgene partial sequence | sequence record 135003 | MoCloR 5'-gccacctgacgtctaagaaacc-3'
GCGTATCACGAGGCCGCGGCCGCCTGTCGAGAATTTTTGGAAAATAGACCTTGTCGCGACTCGAAGATTA
GTAGTACAATAGAGACAACATAACAGAACGGGACAAAATAGAAGAGCTTCCGAAGCGTGTGTAAGTGGTG
CTCCCAACACCGTTCGCCGTACTCGCCCTACGGCAAACACCTGCTCGAAAGCTCTTGTGTTAACATATTT
ATGCCTTGTCTTCATTTTAATGCATAGATATGTTGAATGCAAGAGCGAAACGCTTGGAAATTTTCGTTTT
TCCTCCGATGAGAGCGTGTTTGCCTGCGTATTAATGTACGGCAACGCGCTCTTTTGTTTGTCCCGAAAAA
TTCGGGAGAAACGGGAGGAGAACGGAAATGTACATAATCACTAGCGAACAATTCACGCAACTGAAAGAAA
TCGAGAGAGTCACAGATTTCGTTTATAAACGCCGTAAGATTAAAAATGAGCTGATGGAGCGTATCGCCGA
CGCATTAGGCCGCAAGTTCCGCAAAGCGCAAAAAACAACGCGCGTCATCGACGAAATTGTTTGGCTCGCA
ACAGACCGCGGTTTTTCGTTCCCAGGGCGCGAAACGCTTGCCAAAAAGTTAGGCGTGTCCTTGCCGACTG
TTGATCGTGCTACTCGCATGCTCAAAGACTCGGGCGAAGTCGTCGTTTGCTATCGTGAGAATCCGAATAG
TAACGGACCTAAAACGCCTGTATTCATTTTCCGGAGCCATGCAA
